>Addgene plasmid #61668 | wt HIV-1 integrase in pET15b | depositor partial sequence | sequence record 100539 | HIV-1 integrase sequences
TTTTTAGATGGAATAGATAAGGCCCAAGAAGAACATGAGAAATATCACAGTAATTGGAGAGCAATGGCTA
GTGATTTTAACCTGCCACCTGTAGTAGCAAAAGAAATAGTAGCCAGCTGTGATAAATGTCAGCTAAAAGG
GGAAGCCATGCATGGACAAGTAGACTGTAGCCCAGGAATATGGCAGCTAGATTGTACACATTTAGAAGGA
AAAGTTATCTTGGTAGCAGTTCATGTAGCCAGTGGATATATAGAAGCAGAAGTAATTCCAGCAGAGACAG
GGCAAGAAACAGCATACTTCCTCTTAAAATTAGCAGGAAGATGGCCAGTAAAAACAGTACATACAGACAA
TGGCAGCAATTTCACCAGTACTACAGTTAAGGCCGCCTGTTGGTGGGCGGGGATCAAGCAGGAATTTGGC
ATTCCCTACAATCCCCAAAGTCAGGGGGTAATAGAATCTATGAATAAAGAATTAAAGAAAATTATAGGAC
AGGTAAGAGATCAGGCTGAACATCTTAAGACAGCAGTACAAATGGCAGTATTCATCCACAATTTTAAAAG
AAAAGGGGGGATTGGGGGGTACAGTGCAGGGGAAAGAATAGTAGACATAATAGCAACAGACATACAAACT
AAAGAATTACAAAAACAAATTACAAAAATTCAAAATTTTCGGGTTTATTACAGGGACAGCAGAGATCCAG
TTTGGAAAGGACCAGCAAAGCTCCTCTGGAAAGGTGAAGGGGCAGTAGTAATACAAGATAATAGTGACAT
AAAAGTAGTGCCAAGAAGAAAAGCAAAGATCATCAGGGATTATGGAAAACAGATGGCAGGTGATGATTGT
GTGGCAAGTAGACAGGATGAGGATTAA
