>Addgene plasmid #61668 | wt HIV-1 integrase in pET15b | addgene partial sequence | sequence record 104318 | T7term 5'-GCTAGTTATTGCTCAGCGG-3'
AGCAGCCGGATCCTAATCCTCATCCTGTCTACTTGCCACACAATCATCACCTGCCATCTGTTTTCCATAA
TCCCTGATGATCTTTGCTTTTCTTCTTGGCACTACTTTTATGTCACTATTATCTTGTATTACTACTGCCC
CTTCACCTTTCCAGAGGAGCTTTGCTGGTCCTTTCCAAACTGGATCTCTGCTGTCCCTGTAATAAACCCG
AAAATTTTGAATTTTTGTAATTTGTTTTTGTAATTCTTTAGTTTGTATGTCTGTTGCTATTATGTCTACT
ATTCTTTCCCCTGCACTGTACCCCCCAATCCCCCCTTTTCTTTTAAAATTGTGGATGAATACTGCCATTT
GTACTGCTGTCTTAAGATGTTCAGCCTGATCTCTTACCTGTCCTATAATTTTCTTTAATTCTTTATTCAT
AGATTCTATTACCCCCTGACTTTGGGGATTGTAGGGAATGCCAAATTCCTGCTTGATCCCCGCCCACCAA
CAGGCGGCCTTAACTGTAGTACTGGTGAAATTGCTGCCATTGTCTGTATGTACTGTTTTTACTGGCCATC
TTCCTGCTAATTTTAAGAGGAAGTATGCTGTTTCTTGCCCTGTCTCTGCTGGAATTACTTCTGCTTCTAT
ATATCCACTGGCTACATGAACTGCTACCAAGATAACTTTTCCTTCTAAATGTGTACAATCTAGCTGCCAT
ATTCCTGGGCTACAGTCTACTTGTCCATGCATGGC
