>Addgene plasmid #61668 | wt HIV-1 integrase in pET15b | addgene partial sequence | sequence record 109605 | T7 5'-TAATACGACTCACTATAGGG-3'
ATCATCACAGCAGCGGCCTGGTGCCGCGCGGCAGCCATATGTTTTTAGATGGAATAGATAAGGCCCAAGA
AGAACATGAGAAATATCACAGTAATTGGAGAGCAATGGCTAGTGATTTTAACCTGCCACCTGTAGTAGCA
AAAGAAATAGTAGCCAGCTGTGATAAATGTCAGCTAAAAGGGGAAGCCATGCATGGACAAGTAGACTGTA
GCCCAGGAATATGGCAGCTAGATTGTACACATTTAGAAGGAAAAGTTATCTTGGTAGCAGTTCATGTAGC
CAGTGGATATATAGAAGCAGAAGTAATTCCAGCAGAGACAGGGCAAGAAACAGCATACTTCCTCTTAAAA
TTAGCAGGAAGATGGCCAGTAAAAACAGTACATACAGACAATGGCAGCAATTTCACCAGTACTACAGTTA
AGGCCGCCTGTTGGTGGGCGGGGATCAAGCAGGAATTTGGCATTCCCTACAATCCCCAAAGTCAGGGGGT
AATAGAATCTATGAATAAAGAATTAAAGAAAATTATAGGACAGGTAAGAGATCAGGCTGAACATCTTAAG
ACAGCAGTACAAATGGCAGTATTCATCCACAA
