>Addgene plasmid #61668 | wt HIV-1 integrase in pET15b | addgene partial sequence | sequence record 110778 | pBRrevBam 5'-GGTGATGTCGGCGATATAGG-3'
ATGCGTCCGGCGTAGAGGATCGAGATCTCGATCCCGCGAAATTAATACGACTCACTATAGGGGAATTGTG
AGCGGATAACAATTCCCCTCTAGAAATAATTTTGTTTAACTTTAAGAAGGAGATATACCATGGGCAGCAG
CCATCATCATCATCATCACAGCAGCGGCCTGGTGCCGCGCGGCAGCCATATGTTTTTAGATGGAATAGAT
AAGGCCCAAGAAGAACATGAGAAATATCACAGTAATTGGAGAGCAATGGCTAGTGATTTTAACCTGCCAC
CTGTAGTAGCAAAAGAAATAGTAGCCAGCTGTGATAAATGTCAGCTAAAAGGGGAAGCCATGCATGGACA
AGTAGACTGTAGCCCAGGAATATGGCAGCTAGATTGTACACATTTAGAAGGAAAAGTTATCTTGGTAGCA
GTTCATGTAGCCAGTGGATATATAGAAGCAGAAGTAATTCCAGCAGAGACAGGGCAAGAAACAGCATACT
TCCTCTTAAAATTAGCAGGAAGATGGCCAGTAAAAACAGTACATACAGACAATGGCAGCAATTTCACCAG
TACTACAGTTAAGGCCGCCTGTTGGTGGGCGGGGATCAAGCAGGAATTTGGCATTCCCTACAATCCCCAA
AGTCAGGGGGTAATAGAATCTATGAATAAAGAATTAAAGAAAATTATAGGACAGGTAAGAGATCAGGCTG
AACATCTTAAGACAGCAGTACAAATGGCAGTATTCATCCACAATTTTAAAAGAAAAGGGGGGATTGGGGG
GTACAGTGCAGGGGAAAGAATAGTAGACATAATAGCAACAGACATAC
