[The description below was written by a language model from this plasmid's Addgene catalogue record.]
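Description:
wt HIV-1 integrase in pET15b is a bacterial expression plasmid built on the pET-15b backbone (listed as 5708 bp without insert) and carrying the wild-type HIV-1 integrase coding sequence, an insert of about 900 bp whose species is recorded as synthetic. The plasmid is selected with ampicillin and is catalogued as low copy, which fits the pBR322-type origin generally found in pET vectors. It is maintained in a standard cloning strain, DH5alpha, which lacks T7 RNA polymerase and so keeps the insert silent during propagation.

The integrase open reading frame was inserted by restriction cloning between the NdeI and BamHI sites; the record does not say whether these sites survived cloning. Transcription is driven by the T7 promoter, so protein production requires a host that supplies T7 RNA polymerase, typically an inducible DE3 lysogen, although the record does not name an expression strain. Cloning at NdeI places the gene in frame with the backbone-encoded N-terminal His tag, allowing the recombinant protein to be purified by immobilised metal affinity chromatography. In pET-15b this tag is normally followed by a thrombin cleavage site, though the record does not list that feature explicitly. The flanking T7 promoter and T7 terminator regions serve as sequencing primer sites.

The stated purpose is simply to provide wild-type integrase in pET-15b. The associated publication concerns a soluble, active integrase mutant and the roles of the core and carboxyl-terminal domains in multimerisation, suggesting this construct serves as the wild-type source or reference protein for biochemical studies. No feature table was supplied, so element positions cannot be confirmed.
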