Addgene plasmid #61668: wt HIV-1 integrase in pET15b
Purpose: wild type HIV-1 integrase in pET-15b
Depositing lab: Robert Craigie. Depositing organization: National Institute of Diabetes & Digestive & Kidney Diseases (NIDDK). Publication: A soluble active mutant of HIV-1 integrase: involvement of both the core and carboxyl-terminal domains in multimerization. Jenkins TM, Engelman A, Ghirlando R, Craigie R. J Biol Chem. 1996 Mar 29;271(13):7712-8. PubMed 8631811.
Backbone
  Vector backbone: pET-15b
  Backbone size w/o insert (bp): 5708
Growth in bacteria
  Bacterial resistance: Ampicillin, 100 μg/mL
  Growth temperature: 37°C
  Growth strain: DH5alpha
  Copy number: Low Copy
Gene/Insert
  Gene/Insert name: wild type HIV-1 integrase (alt name: wt HIV-1 IN)
  Species: Synthetic
  Insert size (bp): 900
  Promoter: T7 promotor
  Tag / fusion protein: His (N terminal on backbone)
  Cloning method: Restriction Enzyme; 5′ cloning site Nde I (unknown if destroyed); 3′ cloning site BamH I (unknown if destroyed)
  Sequencing primers: 5′ T7 promotor; 3′ T7 Terminator
Terms and licenses: Academic/Nonprofit Terms; Industry Terms: Not Available to Industry
How to cite: wt HIV-1 integrase in pET15b was a gift from Robert Craigie (Addgene plasmid # 61668 ; http://n2t.net/addgene:61668 ; RRID:Addgene_61668)
